>Addgene plasmid #109025 | pLenti-X1-Neo-GFP-ATL3-deltaTM | addgene full sequence | sequence record 213514 | Addgene NGS Result
GGCTCCGGTGCCCGTCAGTGGGCAGAGCGCACATCGCCCACAGTCCCCGAGAAGTTGGGGGGAGGGGTCG
GCAATTGAACCGGTGCCTAGAGAAGGTGGCGCGGGGTAAACTGGGAAAGTGATGTCGTGTACTGGCTCCG
CCTTTTTCCCGAGGGTGGGGGAGAACCGTATATAAGTGCAGTAGTCGCCGTGAACGTTCTTTTTCGCAAC
GGGTTTGCCGCCAGAACACAGGTAAGTGCCGTGTGTGGTTCCCGCGGGCCTGGCCTCTTTACGGGTTATG
GCCCTTGCGTGCCTTGAATTACTTCCACCTGGCTGCAGTACGTGATTCTTGATCCCGAGCTTCGGGTTGG
AAGTGGGTGGGAGAGTTCGAGGCCTTGCGCTTAAGGAGCCCCTTCGCCTCGTGCTTGAGTTGAGGCCTGG
CCTGGGCGCTGGGGCCGCCGCGTGCGAATCTGGTGGCACCTTCGCGCCTGTCTCGCTGCTTTCGATAAGT
CTCTAGCCATTTAAAATTTTTGATGACCTGCTGCGACGCTTTTTTTCTGGCAAGATAGTCTTGTAAATGC
GGGCCAAGATCTGCACACTGGTATTTCGGTTTTTGGGGCCGCGGGCGGCGACGGGGCCCGTGCGTCCCAG
CGCACATGTTCGGCGAGGCGGGGCCTGCGAGCGCGGCCACCGAGAATCGGACGGGGGTAGTCTCAAGCTG
GCCGGCCTGCTCTGGTGCCTGGCCTCGCGCCGCCGTGTATCGCCCCGCCCTGGGCGGCAAGGCTGGCCCG
GTCGGCACCAGTTGCGTGAGCGGAAAGATGGCCGCTTCCCGGCCCTGCTGCAGGGAGCTCAAAATGGAGG
ACGCGGCGCTCGGGAGAGCGGGCGGGTGAGTCACCCACACAAAGGAAAAGGGCCTTTCCGTCCTCAGCCG
TCGCTTCATGTGACTCCACGGAGTACCGGGCGCCGTCCAGGCACCTCGATTAGTTCTCGAGCTTTTGGAG
TACGTCGTCTTTAGGTTGGGGGGAGGGGTTTTATGCGATGGAGTTTCCCCACACTGAGTGGGTGGAGACT
GAAGTTAGGCCAGCTTGGCACTTGATGTAATTCTCCTTGGAATTTGCCCTTTTTGAGTTTGGATCTTGGT
TCATTCTCAAGCCTCAGACAGTGGTTCAAAGTTTTTTTCTTCCATTTCAGGTGTCGTGAGGAATTAGCTT
GGTACTAATACGACTCACTATAGGGAGACCCAAGCTGGCTAGGTAAGCTTGGTACCGAGCTCGGATCCAT
GGTGAGCAAGGGCGAGGAGCTGTTCACCGGGGTGGTGCCCATCCTGGTCGAGCTGGACGGCGACGTAAAC
GGCCACAAGTTCAGCGTGTCCGGCGAGGGCGAGGGCGATGCCACCTACGGCAAGCTGACCCTGAAGTTCA
TCTGCACCACCGGCAAGCTGCCCGTGCCCTGGCCCACCCTCGTGACCACCCTGACCTACGGCGTGCAGTG
CTTCAGCCGCTACCCCGACCACATGAAGCAGCACGACTTCTTCAAGTCCGCCATGCCCGAAGGCTACGTC
CAGGAGCGCACCATCTTCTTCAAGGACGACGGCAACTACAAGACCCGCGCCGAGGTGAAGTTCGAGGGCG
ACACCCTGGTGAACCGCATCGAGCTGAAGGGCATCGACTTCAAGGAGGACGGCAACATCCTGGGGCACAA
GCTGGAGTACAACTACAACAGCCACAACGTCTATATCATGGCCGACAAGCAGAAGAACGGCATCAAGGTG
AACTTCAAGATCCGCCACAACATCGAGGACGGCAGCGTGCAGCTCGCCGACCACTACCAGCAGAACACCC
CCATCGGCGACGGCCCCGTGCTGCTGCCCGACAACCACTACCTGAGCACCCAGTCCGCCCTGAGCAAAGA
CCCCAACGAGAAGCGCGATCACATGGTCCTGCTGGAGTTCGTGACCGCCGCCGGGATCACTCTCGGCATG
GACGAGCTGTACAAGGGTGGATCTGGAGGTTCTGGTGGAATGGAGAGCAGCAAGCCTGGTCCAGTGCAGG
TTGTTTTGGTTCAGAAAGATCAACATTCCTTTGAGCTAGATGAGAAAGCCTTGGCCAGCATCCTCTTGCA
GGACCACATCCGAGATCTTGATGTGGTGGTGGTTTCAGTGGCTGGTGCCTTCCGAAAGGGCAAGTCCTTC
ATTCTGGATTTTATGCTACGATACTTATATTCTCAGAAGGAAAGTGGCCATTCAAATTGGTTGGGTGACC
CAGAAGAACCGTTAACAGGATTTTCCTGGAGAGGGGGATCTGATCCAGAAACCACTGGGATTCAAATCTG
GAGTGAAGTTTTCACTGTGGAGAAGCCAGGTGGGAAGAAGGTTGCAGTTGTTCTGATGGATACCCAGGGG
GCATTTGACAGCCAGTCAACTGTGAAAGACTGTGCTACCATCTTTGCTCTAAGCACTATGACTAGTTCTG
TTCAGATTTATAATTTATCTCAGAACATTCAAGAAGATGATCTTCAACAGCTGCAGCTCTTCACAGAATA
CGGTCGTCTGGCAATGGATGAAATTTTCCAAAAGCCTTTCCAGACACTGATGTTTTTGGTTAGAGATTGG
AGTTTCCCTTATGAATATAGCTATGGACTCCAAGGAGGAATGGCATTTTTGGATAAGCGTTTACAGGTGA
AGGAACATCAACATGAAGAAATTCAGAATGTTCGAAATCACATTCACTCATGTTTCTCCGATGTCACCTG
CTTTCTCTTACCACATCCAGGACTCCAGGTGGCCACAAGCCCTGACTTTGATGGGAAATTAAAAGATATT
GCTGGTGAATTCAAAGAGCAGTTACAGGCACTGATACCGTATGTATTAAACCCATCTAAGTTAATGGAAA
AGGAGATCAATGGCTCAAAGGTCACCTGTCGGGGACTACTGGAGTATTTTAAGGCATATATTAAAATTTA
TCAAGGAGAAGATCTGCCTCACCCCAAGTCCATGCTTCAGGCCACTGCTGAAGCCAACAACTTAGCAGCT
GCAGCCTCTGCCAAGGACATTTATTATAACAACATGGAAGAGGTTTGTGGGGGAGAGAAACCTTATTTGT
CTCCAGACATTCTAGAGGAGAAGCACTGTGAATTCAAACAACTTGCTCTGGACCATTTTAAGAAGACCAA
GAAGATGGGTGGGAAGGATTTCAGCTTTCGTTACCAGCAGGAGCTGGAGGAGGAAATCAAGGAATTATAT
GAGAACTTCTGCAAGCACAATGGTAGCAAGAACGTCTTCAGCACCTTCCGAACCCCTGCATAGTCTAGAC
CCAGCTTTCTTGTACAAAGTGGTTGATATCCAGCACAGTGGCGGCCGCTCGACAATCAACCTCTGGATTA
CAAAATTTGTGAAAGATTGACTGGTATTCTTAACTATGTTGCTCCTTTTACGCTATGTGGATACGCTGCT
TTAATGCCTTTGTATCATGCTATTGCTTCCCGTATGGCTTTCATTTTCTCCTCCTTGTATAAATCCTGGT
TGCTGTCTCTTTATGAGGAGTTGTGGCCCGTTGTCAGGCAACGTGGCGTGGTGTGCACTGTGTTTGCTGA
CGCAACCCCCACTGGTTGGGGCATTGCCACCACCTGTCAGCTCCTTTCCGGGACTTTCGCTTTCCCCCTC
CCTATTGCCACGGCGGAACTCATCGCCGCCTGCCTTGCCCGCTGCTGGACAGGGGCTCGGCTGTTGGGCA
CTGACAATTCCGTGGTGTTGTCGGGGAAGCTGACGTCCTTTCCATGGCTGCTCGCCTGTGTTGCCACCTG
GATTCTGCGCGGGACGTCCTTCTGCTACGTCCCTTCGGCCCTCAATCCAGCGGACCTTCCTTCCCGCGGC
CTGCTGCCGGCTCTGCGGCCTCTTCCGCGTCTTCGCCTTCGCCCTCAGACGAGTCGGATCTCCCTTTGGG
CCGCCTCCCCGCCTGGACCTGCAGGATTCTGCAGATATCCGGACTAGTGATCTAATTCTACCGGGTAGGG
GAGGCGCTTTTCCCAAGGCAGTCTGGAGCATGCGCTTTAGCAGCCCCGCTGGGCACTTGGCGCTACACAA
GTGGCCTCTGGCCTCGCACACATTCCACATCCACCGGTAGGCGCCAACCGGCTCCGTTCTTTGGTGGCCC
CTTCGCGCCACCTTCTACTCCTCCCCTAGTCAGGAAGTTCCCCCCCGCCCCGCAGCTCGCGTCGTGCAGG
ACGTGACAAATGGAAGTAGCACGTCTCACTAGTCTCGTGCAGATGGACAGCACCGCTGAGCAATGGAAGC
GGGTAGGCCTTTGGGGCAGCGGCCAATAGCAGCTTTGCTCCTTCGCTTTCTGGGCTCAGAGGCTGGGAAG
GGGTGGGTCCGGGGGCGGGCTCAGGGGCGGGCTCAGGGGCGGGGCGGGCGCCCGAAGGTCCTCCGGAGGC
CCGGCATTCTGCACGCTTCAAAAGCGCACGTCTGCCGCGCTGTTCTCCTCTTCCTCATCTCCGGGCCTTT
CGACCTGCAGCCAATATGGGATCGGCCATTGAACAAGATGGATTGCACGCAGGTTCTCCGGCCGCTTGGG
TGGAGAGGCTATTCGGCTATGACTGGGCACAACAGACAATCGGCTGCTCTGATGCCGCCGTGTTCCGGCT
GTCAGCGCAGGGGCGCCCGGTTCTTTTTGTCAAGACCGACCTGTCCGGTGCCCTGAATGAACTGCAGGAC
GAGGCAGCGCGGCTATCGTGGCTGGCCACGACGGGCGTTCCTTGCGCAGCTGTGCTCGACGTTGTCACTG
AAGCGGGAAGGGACTGGCTGCTATTGGGCGAAGTGCCGGGGCAGGATCTCCTGTCATCTCACCTTGCTCC
TGCCGAGAAAGTATCCATCATGGCTGATGCAATGCGGCGGCTGCATACGCTTGATCCGGCTACCTGCCCA
TTCGACCACCAAGCGAAACATCGCATCGAGCGAGCACGTACTCGGATGGAAGCCGGTCTTGTCGATCAGG
ATGATCTGGACGAAGAGCATCAGGGGCTCGCGCCAGCCGAACTGTTCGCCAGGCTCAAGGCGCGCATGCC
CGACGGCGAGGATCTCGTCGTGACCCATGGCGATGCCTGCTTGCCGAATATCATGGTGGAAAATGGCCGC
TTTTCTGGATTCATCGACTGTGGCCGGCTGGGTGTGGCGGACCGCTATCAGGACATAGCGTTGGCTACCC
GTGATATTGCTGAAGAGCTTGGCGGCGAATGGGCTGACCGCTTCCTCGTGCTTTACGGTATCGCCGCTCC
CGATTCGCAGCGCATCGCCTTCTATCGCCTTCTTGACGAGTTCTTCTGAACGCGTCGCCCGCCCCACGAC
CCGCAGCGCCCGACCGAAAGGAGCGCACGACCCCATGCATCTCGAGGGCCCGGTACCTTTAAGACCAATG
ACTTACAAGGCAGCTGTAGATCTTAGCCACTTTTTAAAAGAAAAGGGGGGACTGGAAGGGCTAGCTCACT
CCCAACGAAGACAAGATCTGCTTTTTGCTTGTACTGGGTCTCTCTGGTTAGACCAGATCTGAGCCTGGGA
GCTCTCTGGCTAACTAGGGAACCCACTGCTTAAGCCTCAATAAAGCTTGCCTTGAGTGCTTCAAGTAGTG
TGTGCCCGTCTGTTGTGTGACTCTGGTAACTAGAGATCCCTCAGACCCTTTTAGTCAGTGTGGAAAATCT
CTAGCAGTAGTAGTTCATGTCATCTTATTATTCAGTATTTATAACTTGCAAAGAAATGAATATCAGAGAG
TGAGAGGAACTTGTTTATTGCAGCTTATAATGGTTACAAATAAAGCAATAGCATCACAAATTTCACAAAT
AAAGCATTTTTTTCACTGCATTCTAGTTGTGGTTTGTCCAAACTCATCAATGTATCTTATCATGTCTGGC
TCTAGCTATCCCGCCCCTAACTCCGCCCATCCCGCCCCTAACTCCGCCCAGTTCCGCCCATTCTCCGCCC
CATGGCTGACTAATTTTTTTTATTTATGCAGAGGCCGAGGCCGCCTCGGCCTCTGAGCTATTCCAGAAGT
AGTGAGGAGGCTTTTTTGGAGGCCTAGGGACGTACCCAATTCGCCCTATAGTGAGTCGTATTACGCGCGC
TCACTGGCCGTCGTTTTACAACGTCGTGACTGGGAAAACCCTGGCGTTACCCAACTTAATCGCCTTGCAG
CACATCCCCCTTTCGCCAGCTGGCGTAATAGCGAAGAGGCCCGCACCGATCGCCCTTCCCAACAGTTGCG
CAGCCTGAATGGCGAATGGG
[124 nt withheld, positions 6251-6374]
C
[91 nt withheld, positions 6376-6466]
A
[49 nt withheld, positions 6468-6516]
CCTTTGACGTTGGAGTCCACGTTCTTT
[37 nt withheld, positions 6544-6580]
ACCCTATCTCGGTCTATTCTTTTGATTTATAAGGGATTTTGCCGATTTCGGCCTATTGGTTAAAAAATGA
GCTGATTTAACAAAAATTTAACGCGAATTTTAACAAAATATTAACGCTTACAATTTAGGTGGCACTTTTC
GGGGAAATGTGCGCGGAACCCCTATTTGTTTATTTTTCTAAATACATTCAAATATGTATCCGCTCATGAG
ACAATAACCCTGATAAATGCTTCAATAATATTGAAAAAGGAAGAGTATGAGTATTCAACATTTCCGTGTC
GCCCTTATTCCCTTTTTTGCGGCATTTTGCCTTCCTGTTTTTGCTCACCCAGAAACGCTGGTGAAAGTAA
AAGATGCTGAAGATCAGTTGGGTGCACGAGTGGGTTACATCGAACTGGATCTCAACAGCGGTAAGATCCT
TGAGAGTTTTCGCCCCGAAGAACGTTTTCCAATGATGAGCACTTTTAAAGTTCTGCTATGTGGCGCGGTA
TTATCCCGTATTGACGCCGGGCAAGAGCAACTCGGTCGCCGCATACACTATTCTCAGAATGACTTGGTTG
AGTACTCACCAGTCACAGAAAAGCATCTTACGGATGGCATGACAGTAAGAGAATTATGCAGTGCTGCCAT
AACCATGAGTGATAACACTGCGGCCAACTTACTTCTGACAACGATCGGAGGACCGAAGGAGCTAACCGCT
TTTTTGCACAACATGGGGGATCATGTAACTCGCCTTGATCGTTGGGAACCGGAGCTGAATGAAGCCATAC
CAAACGACGAGCGTGACACCACGATGCCTGTAGCAATGGCAACAACGTTGCGCAAACTATTAACTGGCGA
ACTACTTACTCTAGCTTCCCGGCAACAATTAATAGACTGGATGGAGGCGGATAAAGTTGCAGGACCACTT
CTGCGCTCGGCCCTTCCGGCTGGCTGGTTTATTGCTGATAAATCTGGAGCCGGTGAGCGTGGGTCTCGCG
GTATCATTGCAGCACTGGGGCCAGATGGTAAGCCCTCCCGTATCGTAGTTATCTACACGACGGGGAGTCA
GGCAACTATGGATGAACGAAATAGACAGATCGCTGAGATAGGTGCCTCACTGATTAAGCATTGGTAACTG
TCAGACCAAGTTTACTCATATATACTTTAGATTGATTTAAAACTTCATTTTTAATTTAAAAGGATCTAGG
TGAAGATCCTTTTTGATAATCTCATGACCAAAATCCCTTAACGTGAGTTTTCGTTCCACTGAGCGTCAGA
CCCCGTAGAAAAGATCAAAGGATCTTCTTGAGATCCTTTTTTTCTGCGCGTAATCTGCTGCTTGCAAACA
AAAAAACCACCGCTACCAGCGGTGGTTTGTTTGCCGGATCAAGAGCTACCAACTCTTTTTCCGAAGGTAA
CTGGCTTCAGCAGAGCGCAGATACCAAATACTGTTCTTCTAGTGTAGCCGTAGTTAGGCCACCACTTCAA
GAACTCTGTAGCACCGCCTACATACCTCGCTCTGCTAATCCTGTTACCAGTGGCTGCTGCCAGTGGCGAT
AAGTCGTGTCTTACCGGGTTGGACTCAAGACGATAGTTACCGGATAAGGCGCAGCGGTCGGGCTGAACGG
GGGGTTCGTGCACACAGCCCAGCTTGGAGCGAACGACCTACACCGAACTGAGATACCTACAGCGTGAGCT
ATGAGAAAGCGCCACGCTTCCCGAAGGGAGAAAGGCGGACAGGTATCCGGTAAGCGGCAGGGTCGGAACA
GGAGAGCGCACGAGGGAGCTTCCAGGGGGAAACGCCTGGTATCTTTATAGTCCTGTCGGGTTTCGCCACC
TCTGACTTGAGCGTCGATTTTTGTGATGCTCGTCAGGGGGGCGGAGCCTATGGAAAAACGCCAGCAACGC
GGCCTTTTTACGGTTCCTGGCCTTTTGCTGGCCTTTTGCTCACATGTTCTTTCCTGCGTTATCCCCTGAT
TCTGTGGATAACCGTATTACCGCCTTTGAGTGAGCTGATACCGCTCGCCGCAGCCGAACGACCGAGCGCA
GCGAGTCAGTGAGCGAGGAAGCGGAAGAGCGCCCAATACGCAAACCGCCTCTCCCCGCGCGTTGGCCGAT
TCATTAATGCAGCTGGCACGACAGGTTTCCCGACTGGAAAGCGGGCAGTGAGCGCAACGCAATTAATGTG
AGTTAGCTCACTCATTAGGCACCCCAGGCTTTACACTTTATGCTTCCGGCTCGTATGTTGTGTGGAATTG
TGAGCGGATAACAATTTCACACAGGAAACAGCTATGACCATGATTACGCCAAGCGCGCAATTAACCCTCA
CTAAAGGGAACAAAAGCTGGAGCTGCAAGCTTAATGTAGTCTTATGCAATACTCTTGTAGTCTTGCAACA
TGGTAACGATGAGTTAGCAACATGCCTTACAAGGAGAGAAAAAGCACCGTGCATGCCGATTGGTGGAAGT
AAGGTGGTACGATCGTGCCTTATTAGGAAGGCAACAGACGGGTCTGACATGGATTGGACGAACCACTGAA
TTGCCGCATTGCAGAGATATTGTATTTAAGTGCCTAGCTCGATACATAAACGGGTCTCTCTGGTTAGACC
AGATCTGAGCCTGGGAGCTCTCTGGCTAACTAGGGAACCCACTGCTTAAGCCTCAATAAAGCTTGCCTTG
AGTGCTTCAAGTAGTGTGTGCCCGTCTGTTGTGTGACTCTGGTAACTAGAGATCCCTCAGACCCTTTTAG
TCAGTGTGGAAAATCTCTAGCAGTGGCGCCCGAACAGGGACTTGAAAGCGAAAGGGAAACCAGAGGAGCT
CTCTCGACGCAGGACTCGGCTTGCTGAAGCGCGCACGGCAAGAGGCGAGGGGCGGCGACTGGTGAGTACG
CCAAAAATTTTGACTAGCGGAGGCTAGAAGGAGAGAGATGGGTGCGAGAGCGTCAGTATTAAGCGGGGGA
GAATTAGATCGCGATGGGAAAAAATTCGGTTAAGGCCAGGGGGAAAGAAAAAATATAAATTAAAACATAT
AGTATGGGCAAGCAGGGAGCTAGAACGATTCGCAGTTAATCCTGGCCTGTTAGAAACATCAGAAGGCTGT
AGACAAATACTGGGACAGCTACAACCATCCCTTCAGACAGGATCAGAAGAACTTAGATCATTATATAATA
CAGTAGCAACCCTCTATTGTGTGCATCAAAGGATAGAGATAAAAGACACCAAGGAAGCTTTAGACAAGAT
AGAGGAAGAGCAAAACAAAAGTAAGACCACCGCACAGCAAGCGGCCGCTGATCTTCAGACCTGGAGGAGG
AGATATGAGGGACAATTGGAGAAGTGAATTATATAAATATAAAGTAGTAAAAATTGAACCATTAGGAGTA
GCACCCACCAAGGCAAAGAGAAGAGTGGTGCAGAGAGAAAAAAGAGCAGTGGGAATAGGAGCTTTGTTCC
TTGGGTTCTTGGGAGCAGCAGGAAGCACTATGGGCGCAGCGTCAATGACGCTGACGGTACAGGCCAGACA
ATTATTGTCTGGTATAGTGCAGCAGCAGAACAATTTGCTGAGGGCTATTGAGGCGCAACAGCATCTGTTG
CAACTCACAGTCTGGGGCATCAAGCAGCTCCAGGCAAGAATCCTGGCTGTGGAAAGATACCTAAAGGATC
AACAGCTCCTGGGGATTTGGGGTTGCTCTGGAAAACTCATTTGCACCACTGCTGTGCCTTGGAATGCTAG
TTGGAGTAATAAATCTCTGGAACAGATTTGGAATCACACGACCTGGATGGAGTGGGACAGAGAAATTAAC
AATTACACAAGCTTAATACACTCCTTAATTGAAGAATCGCAAAACCAGCAAGAAAAGAATGAACAAGAAT
TATTGGAATTAGATAAATGGGCAAGTTTGTGGAATTGGTTTAACATAACAAATTGGCTGTGGTATATAAA
ATTATTCATAATGATAGTAGGAGGCTTGGTAGGTTTAAGAATAGTTTTTGCTGTACTTTCTATAGTGAAT
AGAGTTAGGCAGGGATATTCACCATTATCGTTTCAGACCCACCTCCCAACCCCGAGGGGACCCGACAGGC
CCGAAGGAATAGAAGAAGAAGGTGGAGAGAGAGACAGAGACAGATCCATTCGATTAGTGAACGGATCTCG
ACGGTATCGGTTAACTTTTAAAAGAAAAGGGGGGATTGGGGGGTACAGTGCAGGGGAAAGAATAGTAGAC
ATAATAGCAACAGACATACAAACTAAAGAATTACAAAAACAAATTACAAAATTCAAAATTTTATCGTCCA
GTGTGGTGGAATTCTGCAGATATCAACAAGTTTGTACAAAAAAGCAGGCTCCACCATGGGAACCGACATT
GATTATTGACTAGGCTTTTGCAAAAAGCTTTGCAAAGATGGATAAAGTTTTAAACAGAGAGGAATCTTTG
CAGCTAATGGACCTTCTAGGTCTTGAAAGGAGTGGGAATT
Features (pLannotate 1.2.2; 33 found; start..end, strand, type, name):
      1..1179    +  promoter       EF-1α promoter: strong constitutive promoter for human elongation factor EF-1α
   1196..1214    +  promoter       T7 promoter: promoter for bacteriophage T7 RNA polymerase
   1259..1975    +  CDS            EGFP: EGFP is a basic (constitutively fluorescent) green fluorescent protein published in 1996, derived from Aequorea victoria. It is reported to be a rapidly-maturing weak dimer with moderate acid sensitivity.
   1985..3280    +  CDS            ATL3 (fragment): ATLA3_HUMAN - Experimental evidence at protein level: Swiss-Prot protein existence level 1. GTPase tethering membranes through formation of trans- homooligomers and mediating homotypic fusion of endoplasmic reticulum membranes. Functions in endoplasmic reticulum tubular network biogenesis (PubMed:18270207, PubMed:19665976, PubMed:27619977). From Homo sapiens (Human).
   3289..3313    -  protein_bind   attB2: mutant version of attB; recombination site for the Gateway® BP reaction BP Clonase™
   3344..3932    +  misc_feature   WPRE: woodchuck hepatitis virus posttranscriptional regulatory element
   3983..4482    +  promoter       PGK promoter: mouse phosphoglycerate kinase 1 promoter
   4496..5299    +  CDS            NeoR/KanR: aminoglycoside phosphotransferase from Tn5; aph(3')-II (or nptII); confers resistance to neomycin, kanamycin, and G418 (Geneticin®)
   5373..5510    +  CDS            nef (fragment): NEF_HV1LA - Experimental evidence at protein level: Swiss-Prot protein existence level 1. Extracellular Nef protein targets CD4(+) T-lymphocytes for apoptosis by interacting with CXCR4 surface receptors. From Human immunodeficiency virus type 1 group M subtype B (isolate Lai) (HIV-1).
   5496..5676    +  LTR            5' LTR (truncated): truncated 5' long terminal repeat (LTR) from HIV-1
   5748..5869    +  polyA_signal   SV40 poly(A) signal: SV40 polyadenylation signal
   5909..6044    +  rep_origin     SV40 ori: SV40 origin of replication
   6065..6083    -  promoter       T7 promoter: promoter for bacteriophage T7 RNA polymerase
   6091..6246    +  CDS            lacZα (fragment): LacZα fragment of β-galactosidase; lacZ fragment
   6251..6679    +  rep_origin     f1 ori (sequence partly withheld): f1 bacteriophage origin of replication; arrow indicates direction of (+) strand synthesis
   6732..6836    +  promoter       AmpR promoter: bla
   6837..7697    +  CDS            AmpR: β-lactamase; bla; confers resistance to ampicillin, carbenicillin, and related antibiotics
   7868..8456    +  rep_origin     ori: high-copy-number ColE1/pMB1/pBR322/pUC origin of replication
   8639..8731    +  CDS            lacI (fragment): lac repressor; lacI; The lac repressor binds to the lac operator to inhibit transcription in E. coli. This inhibition can be relieved by adding lactose or isopropyl-β-D-thiogalactopyranoside (IPTG).
   8744..8765    +  protein_bind   CAP binding site: CAP binding activates transcription in the presence of cAMP. E. coli catabolite activator protein
   8780..8810    +  promoter       lac promoter: promoter for the E. coli lac operon
   8814..8836    +  protein_bind   lac operator (fragment): The lac repressor binds to the lac operator to inhibit transcription in E. coli. This inhibition can be relieved by adding lactose or isopropyl-β-D-thiogalactopyranoside (IPTG). lac repressor encoded by lacI
   8879..8897    +  promoter       T3 promoter: promoter for bacteriophage T3 RNA polymerase
   8925..9151    +  promoter       RSV promoter: Rous sarcoma virus enhancer/promoter
   9152..9332    +  LTR            5' LTR (truncated): truncated 5' long terminal repeat (LTR) from HIV-1
   9379..9504    +  misc_feature   HIV-1 Ψ: packaging signal of human immunodeficiency virus type 1
   9488..9851    +  CDS            HIV-1 gag (fragment): gag protein from human immunodeficiency virus 1; gag
   9997..10230   +  misc_feature   RRE: The Rev response element (RRE) of HIV-1 allows for Rev-dependent mRNA export from the nucleus to the cytoplasm.
  10607..10707   +  CDS            Rev (fragment): human immunodeficiency virus 1 (HIV-1) Rev protein; rev; enhances nuclear export of unspliced and incompletely spliced viral mRNAs
  10726..10842   +  misc_feature   cPPT/CTS: central polypurine tract and central termination sequence of HIV-1
  10876..10900   +  protein_bind   attB1: mutant version of attB; recombination site for the Gateway® BP reaction BP Clonase™
  10915..10933   +  enhancer       CMV enhancer (fragment): human cytomegalovirus immediate early enhancer
  10958..11024   +  CDS            small t antigen (fragment): SV40 (simian virus 40) small t antigen
