[The description below was written by a language model from this plasmid's Addgene catalogue record and pLannotate feature annotations shown in this document.]
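Description:
pLenti-X1-Neo-GFP-ATL3-deltaTM is a lentiviral mammalian expression plasmid built on the pLenti-X1-Neo backbone for stable expression of a cDNA in transduced cells. It is maintained in E. coli through a high-copy ColE1/pUC-type origin and an ampicillin resistance gene, and the bacterial portion also carries an f1 origin plus residual lac and phage promoter elements from the cloning vector. The viral portion has the layout of an RSV promoter–driven HIV-1 transfer vector: an RSV enhancer/promoter fused to a truncated 5' LTR, the Ψ packaging signal with a gag fragment, the Rev response element for Rev-dependent export of the genomic RNA, and the cPPT/CTS. A second truncated LTR element sits downstream of the cargo, followed by an SV40 polyadenylation signal and SV40 origin. Packaging functions are not encoded and must be supplied from separate plasmids.

Between the LTRs, the human EF-1α promoter drives an N-terminal EGFP fusion to human atlastin-3 (ATL3), an ER membrane-fusing GTPase. This version is a truncation recorded as lacking the C-terminal ER transmembrane region (delta428-523), and the annotated ATL3 coding segment is correspondingly a fragment. A WPRE follows the fusion to enhance transcript stability and expression. attB1 and attB2 sites remain on either side of the promoter and fusion cassette, although the record lists ligation-independent cloning as the assembly method. A separate mouse PGK promoter drives the neomycin resistance gene, allowing G418 selection of transduced cells, while GFP fluorescence provides a visual marker and reports localisation of the fusion. The associated publication concerns atlastins in ER remodelling during selective autophagy, so the construct presumably serves as a membrane-anchor-deficient ATL3 variant in that work.
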