Addgene plasmid #109025: pLenti-X1-Neo-GFP-ATL3-deltaTM
Purpose: stable lentiviral expression of cDNA
Depositing lab: Jacob Corn. Depositing organization: University of California, Berkeley. Publication: Atlastins remodel the endoplasmic reticulum for selective autophagy. Liang JR, Lingeman E, Ahmed S, Corn JE. J Cell Biol. 2018 Aug 24. pii: jcb.201804185. doi: 10.1083/jcb.201804185. PubMed 30143524.
Backbone
  Vector backbone: pLenti-X1-Neo
  Backbone manufacturer: Michael Rape
  Backbone size w/o insert (bp): 9005
  Vector type: Mammalian Expression, Lentiviral
  Selectable markers: Neomycin (select with G418) ; GFP
Growth in bacteria
  Bacterial resistance: Ampicillin, 100 μg/mL
  Growth temperature: 37°C
  Growth strain: NEB Stable
  Copy number: High Copy
Gene/Insert
  Gene/Insert name: ATL3-deltaTM
  Species: H. sapiens (human)
  Insert size (bp): 2025
  Mutation: truncated form without C-terminal ER transmembrane domain, delta428-523
  Entrez Gene: ATL3 (a.k.a. HSN1F)
  Promoter: EIF-1a promoter
  Tag / fusion protein: eGFP (N terminal on insert)
  Cloning method: Ligation Independent Cloning
  Sequencing primers: 5′ AGCCTCAGACAGTGGTTCAA; 3′ agcagcgtatccacatagcgt
Terms and licenses: Academic/Nonprofit Terms; Industry Terms: Not Available to Industry
How to cite: pLenti-X1-Neo-GFP-ATL3-deltaTM was a gift from Jacob Corn (Addgene plasmid # 109025 ; http://n2t.net/addgene:109025 ; RRID:Addgene_109025)
